Addgene plasmid #186122: pIG-707pUC19-tNGFR-P2A-TTC37
Purpose: Knockin of truncated NGFR to target gene
Depositing lab: Alexander Marson. Publication: High-yield genome engineering in primary cells using a hybrid ssDNA repair template and small-molecule cocktails. Shy BR, Vykunta VS, Ha A, Talbot A, Roth TL, Nguyen DN, Pfeifer WG, Chen YY, Blaeschke F, Shifrut E, Vedova S, Mamedov MR, Chung JJ, Li H, Yu R, Wu D, Wolf J, Martin TG, Castro CE, Ye L, Esensten JH, Eyquem J, Marson A. Nat Biotechnol. 2022 Aug 25:10.1038/s41587-022-01418-8. doi: 10.1038/s41587-022-01418-8. PubMed 36008610.
Backbone
  Vector backbone: PUC19
  Vector type: CRISPR
Growth in bacteria
  Bacterial resistance: Ampicillin, 100 μg/mL
  Growth temperature: 37°C
  Growth strain: DH5alpha
  Copy number: High Copy
Gene/Insert
  Gene/Insert name: TTC37
  Species: H. sapiens (human)
  Mutation: WT with tNGFR sequence
  Entrez Gene: SKIC3 (a.k.a. KIAA0372, Ski3, THES, TTC37)
  Cloning method: Unknown
Terms and licenses: Academic/Nonprofit Terms; Industry Terms: Not Available to Industry
Depositor comments: Please visit https://www.biorxiv.org/content/10.1101/2021.09.02.458799v1 for bioRxiv preprint.
How to cite: pIG-707pUC19-tNGFR-P2A-TTC37 was a gift from Alexander Marson (Addgene plasmid # 186122 ; http://n2t.net/addgene:186122 ; RRID:Addgene_186122)
