[The description below was written by a language model from this plasmid's Addgene catalogue record and pLannotate feature annotations shown in this document.]
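Description:
pIG-707pUC19-tNGFR-P2A-TTC37 is a small (about 3.8 kb) pUC19-based plasmid catalogued as a CRISPR vector. It serves as a homology-directed repair donor rather than as an expression construct. It is propagated in E. coli through the high-copy ColE1/pUC origin and selected with ampicillin via the β-lactamase gene and its native bla promoter. Remnants of the pUC19 multiple cloning site and a short lacZα fragment flank the insert, showing that the payload was placed in the polylinker. A short match to a Gateway attB1 site is also annotated in the backbone between the origin and AmpR; the record gives no role for it.

The payload is a knock-in cassette aimed at the human TTC37 locus (now SKIC3). The only annotated element within it is a fragment of the human low-affinity nerve growth factor receptor NGFR, consistent with the truncated tNGFR named in the title. Truncated NGFR generally lacks the intracellular signalling domain and is used as an inert cell-surface marker for antibody staining or sorting. The name indicates that tNGFR is followed by a P2A self-cleaving peptide and TTC37 sequence, an arrangement that would let the marker be co-translated with the endogenous gene product and then separated from it. However, the P2A and any TTC37 homology arms are not annotated in the feature table. The unannotated stretches on either side of the NGFR fragment presumably contain them. No mammalian promoter is annotated, which fits a design relying on the target gene's own promoter after integration. The stated purpose is knock-in of truncated NGFR at a target gene, and the associated work concerns high-yield genome engineering in primary cells with repair templates.
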