Features (pLannotate 1.2.2; 8 found; start..end, strand, type, name):
    318..1175    +  CDS            NGFR (fragment): TNR16_HUMAN - Also known as TNFRSF16. Experimental evidence at protein level: Swiss-Prot protein existence level 1. Low affinity receptor which can bind to NGF, BDNF, NTF3, and NTF4. Forms a heterodimeric receptor with SORCS2 that binds the precursor forms of NGF, BDNF and NTF3 with high affinity, and has much lower affinity for mature NGF and BDNF (PubMed:24908487). Plays an important role in differentiation and survival of specific neuronal populations during development (By similarity). Can mediate cell survival as well as cell death of neural cells. Plays a role in the inactivation of RHOA
   1530..1550    +  misc_feature   MCS (fragment): pUC18/19 multiple cloning site
   1795..2383    -  rep_origin     ori: high-copy-number ColE1/pMB1/pBR322/pUC origin of replication
   2500..2524    -  protein_bind   attB1: mutant version of attB; recombination site for the Gateway® BP reaction BP Clonase™
   2624..3484    -  CDS            AmpR: β-lactamase; bla; confers resistance to ampicillin, carbenicillin, and related antibiotics
   3485..3589    -  promoter       AmpR promoter: bla
   3676..3719    -  CDS            lacZα (fragment): LacZα fragment of β-galactosidase; lacZ fragment
   3771..19      +  misc_feature   MCS (fragment) (across the origin): pUC18/19 multiple cloning site
>Addgene plasmid #186122 | pIG-707pUC19-tNGFR-P2A-TTC37 | addgene full sequence | sequence record 367832 | Addgene NGS Result
AGCTCGGTACCCGGGGATCAAGAAAAATAAAGCAATGGAAGGGGTTCCGGAAATAATGGGTTGTTGAGAG
TAGGGGGATGGCAAGATTAAAATGTTAAATAGCATGTCAAAGGAAGGTTTCATTGAGGAAGTGACATTTG
AGTACAGATCTGAAGAGGTTAAGGAATAAACTGTGTATATTCTAGAGGGAAGACTGTTCCAGAGAGAAGG
AGTCTTTTCCTTTTCCAGGGTCCCTTTTCAGATGGCTAAGTTTGTTGGAACATTTACGATTGGGTAGGTA
TTACTGTAGATTTACTCACGCTTTCTGCCTTGACAGAATGGGTGCTGGTGCAACGGGGAGGGCTATGGAT
GGACCAAGGCTCCTTCTTCTTTTGCTCTTGGGCGTTAGTCTGGGTGGAGCTAAAGAGGCATGCCCCACCG
GACTTTACACACATTCCGGTGAGTGTTGCAAGGCCTGCAACCTGGGAGAAGGCGTCGCTCAACCCTGCGG
GGCGAATCAAACCGTATGCGAACCTTGCCTCGATTCTGTTACATTCTCCGATGTCGTCTCTGCGACGGAA
CCCTGCAAGCCATGCACGGAATGTGTCGGGTTGCAAAGTATGTCAGCTCCTTGCGTTGAAGCAGACGATG
CGGTGTGTAGATGTGCCTATGGGTATTATCAAGACGAAACGACGGGACGGTGTGAAGCATGTCGAGTATG
CGAGGCGGGCAGTGGCCTCGTCTTCTCTTGTCAGGACAAGCAAAACACTGTCTGTGAAGAATGCCCTGAT
GGGACTTATAGTGATGAGGCGAATCACGTCGATCCATGTCTTCCCTGTACTGTCTGTGAAGACACTGAGA
GACAATTGCGAGAGTGTACGCGATGGGCCGACGCAGAGTGCGAGGAGATCCCAGGTCGATGGATAACCAG
GTCAACCCCTCCTGAGGGATCTGATAGTACCGCGCCCTCCACCCAAGAACCCGAAGCTCCACCTGAGCAA
GACCTCATAGCGTCCACAGTAGCAGGAGTTGTCACAACCGTCATGGGAAGTTCACAACCAGTAGTTACCA
GGGGTACCACGGATAACCTCATTCCGGTGTACTGCAGCATTCTCGCCGCTGTGGTTGTCGGACTTGTTGC
ATACATTGCCTTCAAACGCTGGAATAGCCGCGCCAAGCGCTCGGGTTCGGGTGCCACCAACTTCAGCCTG
CTGAAGCAGGCCGGCGACGTGGAGGAGAACCCCGGCCCCTCTAGCAAGGAAGTGAAGACTGCTCTAAAAA
GTGCTAGAGATGCAATCAGAAACAAAGAATACAAAGAAGCTTTGAAACACTGTAAGGTAACCAGTATTTT
TTTCTTCCACAATGAAAGTATGTTACCCATTTATAAACATTGTTGATTTGTAATATGTGAATTATTTCCT
GTCCAAACAGCAAAAGTGGTAAGGCCATTTAGTAGAACCATTAGAATGGTTGGACTTTTAACCTCTAGTT
AGCAGGATAAACTACCTCTGCCAAACTTAACTTTCTCTGTATTGGTAACTTAACAAAACTCCTCTAGAGT
CGACCTGCAGAGGCTAGGTGGAGGCTCAGTGATGATAAGTCTGCGATGGTGGATGCATGTGTCATGGTCA
TAGCTGTTTCCTGTGTGAAATTGTTATCCGCTCAGAGGGCACAATCCTATTCCGCGCTATCCGACAATCT
CCAAGACATTAGGTGGAGTTCAGTTCGGCGTATGGCATATGTCGCTGGAAAGAACATGTGAGCAAAAGGC
CAGCAAAAGGCCAGGAACCGTAAAAAGGCCGCGTTGCTGGCGTTTTTCCATAGGCTCCGCCCCCCTGACG
AGCATCACAAAAATCGACGCTCAAGTCAGAGGTGGCGAAACCCGACAGGACTATAAAGATACCAGGCGTT
TCCCCCTGGAAGCTCCCTCGTGCGCTCTCCTGTTCCGACCCTGCCGCTTACCGGATACCTGTCCGCCTTT
CTCCCTTCGGGAAGCGTGGCGCTTTCTCATAGCTCACGCTGTAGGTATCTCAGTTCGGTGTAGGTCGTTC
GCTCCAAGCTGGGCTGTGTGCACGAACCCCCCGTTCAGCCCGACCGCTGCGCCTTATCCGGTAACTATCG
TCTTGAGTCCAACCCGGTAAGACACGACTTATCGCCACTGGCAGCAGCCACTGGTAACAGGATTAGCAGA
GCGAGGTATGTAGGCGGTGCTACAGAGTTCTTGAAGTGGTGGCCTAACTACGGCTACACTAGAAGAACAG
TATTTGGTATCTGCGCTCTGCTGAAGCCAGTTACCTTCGGAAAAAGAGTTGGTAGCTCTTGATCCGGCAA
ACAAACCACCGCTGGTAGCGGTGGTTTTTTTGTTTGCAAGCAGCAGATTACGCGCAGAAAAAAAGGATCT
CAAGAAGATCCTTTGATCTTTTCTACGGGGTCTGACGCTCTATTCAACAAAGCCGCCGTCCCGTCAAGTC
AGCGTAAATGGGTAGGGGGCTTCAAATCGTCCTCGTGATACCAATTCGGAGCCTGCTTTTTTGTACAAAC
TTGTTGATAATGGCAATTCAAGGATCTTCACCTAGATCCTTTTAAATTAAAAATGAAGTTTTAAATCAAT
CTAAAGTATATATGAGTAAACTTGGTCTGACAGTTACCAATGCTTAATCAGTGAGGCACCTATCTCAGCG
ATCTGTCTATTTCGTTCATCCATAGTTGCCTGACTCCCCGTCGTGTAGATAACTACGATACGGGAGGGCT
TACCATCTGGCCCCAGTGCTGCAATGATACCGCGAGAGCCACGCTCACCGGCTCCAGATTTATCAGCAAT
AAACCAGCCAGCCGGAAGGGCCGAGCGCAGAAGTGGTCCTGCAACTTTATCCGCCTCCATCCAGTCTATT
AATTGTTGCCGGGAAGCTAGAGTAAGTAGTTCGCCAGTTAATAGTTTGCGCAACGTTGTTGCCATTGCTA
CAGGCATCGTGGTGTCACGCTCGTCGTTTGGTATGGCTTCATTCAGCTCCGGTTCCCAACGATCAAGGCG
AGTTACATGATCCCCCATGTTGTGCAAAAAAGCGGTTAGCTCCTTCGGTCCTCCGATCGTTGTCAGAAGT
AAGTTGGCCGCAGTGTTATCACTCATGGTTATGGCAGCACTGCATAATTCTCTTACTGTCATGCCATCCG
TAAGATGCTTTTCTGTGACTGGTGAGTACTCAACCAAGTCATTCTGAGAATAGTGTATGCGGCGACCGAG
TTGCTCTTGCCCGGCGTCAATACGGGATAATACCGCGCCACATAGCAGAACTTTAAAAGTGCTCATCATT
GGAAAACGTTCTTCGGGGCGAAAACTCTCAAGGATCTTACCGCTGTTGAGATCCAGTTCGATGTAACCCA
CTCGTGCACCCAACTGATCTTCAGCATCTTTTACTTTCACCAGCGTTTCTGGGTGAGCAAAAACAGGAAG
GCAAAATGCCGCAAAAAAGGGAATAAGGGCGACACGGAAATGTTGAATACTCATACTCTTCCTTTTTCAA
TATTATTGAAGCATTTATCAGGGTTATTGTCTCATGAGCGGATACATATTTGAATGTATTTAGAAAAATA
AACAAATAGGGGTTCCGCGCACATTTCCCCGAAAAGTGCCAGATACCTGAAACAAAACCCATCGTACGGC
CAAGGAAGTCTCCAATAACTGTGATCCACCACAAGCGCCAGGGTTTTCCCAGTCACGACGTTGTAAAACG
ACGGCCAGTCATGCATAATCCGCACGCATCTGGAATAAGGAAGTGCCATTCCGCCTGACCTTCG
